>Addgene plasmid #83377 | Talin-CS | depositor full sequence | sequence record 158762 | Talin-CS sequence 15416 bps
TTTGAAAGACCCCACCCGTAGGTGGCAAGCTAGCTTAAGTAACGCCACTTTGCAAGGCATGGAAAAATAC
ATAACTGAGAATAGAAAAGTTCAGATCAAGGTCAGGAACAAAGAAACAGCTGAATACCAAACAGGATATC
TGTGGTAAGCGGTTCCTGCCCCGGCTCAGGGCCAAGAACAGATGAGACAGCTGAGTGATGGGCCAAACAG
GATATCTGTGGTAAGCAGTTCCTGCCCCGGCTCGGGGCCAAGAACAGATGGTCCCCAGATGCGGTCCAGC
CCTCAGCAGTTTCTAGTGAATCATCAGATGTTTCCAGGGTGCCCCAAGGACCTGAAAATGACCCTGTACC
TTATTTGAACTAACCAATCAGTTCGCTTCTCGCTTCTGTTCGCGCGCTTCCGCTCTCCGAGCTCAATAAA
AGAGCCCACAACCCCTCACTCGGCGCGCCAGTCTTCCGATAGACTGCGTCGCCCGGGTACCCGTATTCCC
AATAAAGCCTCTTGCTGTTTGCATCCGAATCGTGGTCTCGCTGTTCCTTGGGAGGGTCTCCTCTGAGTGA
TTGACTACCCACGACGGGGGTCTTTCATTTGGGGGCTCGTCCGGGATTTGGAGACCCCTGCCCAGGGACC
ACCGACCCACCACCGGGAGGTAAGCTGGCCAGCAACTTATCTGTGTCTGTCCGATTGTCTAGTGTCTATG
TTTGATGTTATGCGCCTGCGTCTGTACTAGTTAGCTAACTAGCTCTGTATCTGGCGGACCCGTGGTGGAA
CTGACGAGTTCTGAACACCCGGCCGCAACCCTGGGAGACGTCCCAGGGACTTTGGGGGCCGTTTTTGTGG
CCCGACCTGAGGAAGGGAGTCGATGTGGAATCCGACCCCGTCAGGATATGTGGTTCTGGTAGGAGACGAG
AACCTAAAACAGTTCCCGCCTCCGTCTGAATTTTTGCTTTCGGTTTGGAACCGAAGCCGCGCGTCTTGTC
TGCTGCAGCGCTGCAGCATCGTTCTGTGTTGTCTCTGTCTGACTGTGTTTCTGTATTTGTCTGAAAATTA
GGGCCAGACTGTTACCACTCCCTTAAGTTTGACCTTAGGTCACTGGAAAGATGTCGAGCGGATCGCTCAC
AACCAGTCGGTAGATGTCAAGAAGAGACGTTGGGTTACCTTCTGCTCTGCAGAATGGCCAACCTTTAACG
TCGGATGGCCGCGAGACGGCACCTTTAACCGAGACCTCATCACCCAGGTTAAGATCAAGGTCTTTTCACC
TGGCCCGCATGGACACCCAGACCAGGTCCCCTACATCGTGACCTGGGAAGCCTTGGCTTTTGACCCCCCT
CCCTGGGTCAAGCCCTTTGTACACCCTAAGCCTCCGCCTCCTCTTCCTCCATCCGCCCCGTCTCTCCCCC
TTGAACCTCCTCGTTCGACCCCGCCTCGATCCTCCCTTTATCCAGCCCTCACTCCTTCTCTAGGCGCCGG
AATTGATCCCCCGGGCTGCAGGTCGGCCGCCACGACCGGTGCCGCCACCATCCCCTGACCCACGCCCCTG
ACCCCTCACAAGGAGACGACCTTCCATGACCGAGTACAAGCCCACGGTGCGCCTCGCCACCCGCGACGAC
GTCCCCCGGGCCGTACGCACCCTCGCCGCCGCGTTCGCCGACTACCCCGCCACGCGCCACACCGTCGACC
CGGACCGCCACATCGAGCGGGTCACCGAGCTGCAAGAACTCTTCCTCACGCGCGTCGGGCTCGACATCGG
CAAGGTGTGGGTCGCGGACGACGGCGCCGCGGTGGCGGTCTGGACCACGCCGGAGAGCGTCGAAGCGGGG
GCGGTGTTCGCCGAGATCGGCCCGCGCATGGCCGAGTTGAGCGGTTCCCGGCTGGCCGCGCAGCAACAGA
TGGAAGGCCTCCTGGCGCCGCACCGGCCCAAGGAGCCCGCGTGGTTCCTGGCCACCGTCGGCGTCTCGCC
CGACCACCAGGGCAAGGGTCTGGGCAGCGCCGTCGTGCTCCCCGGAGTGGAGGCGGCCGAGCGCGCCGGG
GTGCCCGCCTTCCTGGAGACCTCCGCGCCCCGCAACCTCCCCTTCTACGAGCGGCTCGGCTTCACCGTCA
CCGCCGACGTCGAGTGCCCGAAGGACCGCGCGACCTGGTGCATGACCCGCAAGCCCGGTGCCTGACGCCC
GCCCCACGACCCGCAGCGCCCGACCGAAAGGAGCGCACGACCCCATGGCTCCGACCGAAGCCGACCCGGG
CGGCCCCGCCGACCCCGCACCCGCCCCCGAGGCCCACCGACTCTAGTAATAGTAATCAATTACGGGGTCA
TTAGTTCATAGCCCATATATGGAGTTCCGCGTTACATAACTTACGGTAAATGGCCCGCCTGGCTGACCGC
CCAACGACCCCCGCCCATTGACGTCAATAATGACGTATGTTCCCATAGTAACGCCAATAGGGACTTTCCA
TTGACGTCAATGGGTGGAGTATTTACGGTAAACTGCCCACTTGGCAGTACATCAAGTGTATCATATGCCA
AGTACGCCCCCTATTGACGTCAATGACGGTAAATGGCCCGCCTGGCATTATGCCCAGTACATGACCTTAT
GGGACTTTCCTACTTGGCAGTACATCTACGTATTAGTCATCGCTATTACCATGGTGATGCGGTTTTGGCA
GTACATCAATGGGCGTGGATAGCGGTTTGACTCACGGGGATTTCCAAGTCTCCACCCCATTGACGTCAAT
GGGAGTTTGTTTTGGCACCAAAATCAACGGGACTTTCCAAAATGTCGTAACAACTCCGCCCCATTGACGC
AAATGGGCGGTAGGCGTGTACGGTGGGAGGTCTATATAAGCAGAGCTGGTTTAGTGAACCGTCAGATCCG
CTAGCGCTACCGGACTCAGATCTCGAAGCTTCGAATTCACCATGGTTGCGCTTTCGCTGAAGATTAGCAT
TGGGAATGTGGTGAAGACGATGCAATTTGAGCCATCTACCATGGTGTACGACGCCTGCCGCATGATTCGT
GAGCGGATCCCAGAGGCCCTGGCTGGCCCTCCCAACGACTTTGGGCTCTTTCTGTCAGATGATGACCCCA
AAAAAGGCATCTGGCTAGAGGCTGGGAAAGCTTTGGACTACTACATGCTCCGAAATGGGGACACCATGGA
GTACAGAAAAAAGCAGAGACCCCTGAAGATCCGGATGTTAGACGGAACGGTGAAGACTATCATGGTGGAT
GACTCCAAGACCGTCACAGACATGCTCATGACCATTTGTGCCCGAATTGGTATCACCAACCATGATGAGT
ATTCACTGGTTCGAGAGCTGATGGAAGAAAAGAAAGATGAGGGGACAGGGACCCTGAGAAAAGACAAGAC
CCTACTGCGAGATGAAAAGAAGATGGAGAAGCTAAAGCAGAAGTTGCACACAGACGATGAGTTGAACTGG
CTGGACCATGGGCGGACACTGAGGGAACAGGGAGTGGAAGAGCATGAGACGTTGCTGCTGCGGAGAAAGT
TCTTCTACTCAGACCAGAATGTGGATTCCCGAGACCCTGTACAGCTGAACCTTCTCTATGTGCAGGCACG
AGATGACATCCTGAATGGCTCCCATCCTGTCTCCTTTGACAAGGCCTGTGAATTTGCAGGCTTCCAGTGC
CAGATCCAGTTTGGACCTCACAATGAACAGAAGCACAAGGCTGGCTTCCTTGACCTGAAGGACTTCCTGC
CCAAGGAGTATGTGAAGCAGAAGGGAGAGCGTAAGATCTTTCAGGCACACAAGAATTGTGGGCAGATGAG
TGAAATTGAGGCCAAGGTACGCTACGTGAAGCTGGCCCGTTCCCTCAAGACTTACGGTGTCTCCTTCTTC
CTAGTCAAGGAAAAGATGAAGGGGAAGAATAAACTGGTGCCCAGGCTGTTGGGCATCACTAAGGAGTGTG
TGATGCGTGTGGATGAGAAGACCAAGGAGGTGATTCAGGAATGGAGCCTCACCAACATCAAACGCTGGGC
TGCCTCTCCCAAGAGCTTTACTCTGGACTTTGGAGACTATCAGGATGGCTACTACTCAGTACAGACGACA
GAAGGCGAGCAGATCGCACAGCTCATTGCTGGCTACATAGATATCATCCTTAAGAAGAAAAAAAGCAAGG
ACCATTTTGGGCTGGAGGGAGATGAAGAGTCTACTATGTTGGAGGACTCAGTGTCTCCCAAAAAGTCAAC
AGTCCTTCAGCAGCAGTACAACCGAGTGGGGAAAGTGGAGCACGGCTCTGTGGCTCTGCCAGCCATCATG
CGCTCTGGAGCCTCTGGTCCTGAGAATTTCCAGGTGGGGAGCATGCCACCTGCCCAGCAGCAGATCACCA
GTGGCCAGATGCACCGAGGACACATGCCACCTCTGACTTCAGCCCAGCAGGCGCTCACTGGAACCATTAA
CTCCAGCATGCAGGCTGTGCAGGCTGCCCAGGCCACTCTGGATGACTTTGAGACTCTACCCCCTCTTGGC
CAGGATGCTGCCTCCAAAGCTTGGCGTAAGAACAAGATGGATGAATCAAAGCATGAGATCCACTCCCAGG
TAGATGCCATCACAGCTGGCACTGCCTCTGTGGTAAACCTGACAGCAGGAGATCCTGCAGAGACAGACTA
TACAGCAGTGGGCTGTGCAGTCACCACCATCTCTTCCAACCTGACGGAGATGTCCCGTGGGGTGAAGCTA
TTGGCTGCCCTGCTGGAGGATGAAGGCGGCAATGGCCGGCCCCTTCTGCAAGCAGCAAAGGGCCTTGCAG
GGGCTGTGTCGGAACTGCTTCGCAGTGCTCAGCCCGCCAGCGCTGAGCCTCGTCAGAACCTGCTGCAGGC
AGCCGGGAACGTGGGCCAGGCCAGTGGGGAGCTGTTGCAGCAAATTGGGGAAAGTGACACTGACCCCCAC
TTCCAGGATGTTCTAATGCAGCTAGCAAACGCAGTGGCAAGTGCTGCAGCCGCCCTGGTCCTCAAGGCCA
AGAGTGTGGCCCAGCGCACAGAGGATTCCGGGCTTCAGACCCAAGTGATTGCTGCAGCTACGCAATGTGC
TCTGTCCACTTCCCAGCTGGTGGCCTGTACCAAGGTGGTAGCACCTACAATCAGCTCACCTGTGTGCCAA
GAACAGCTAGTCGAGGCTGGGCGACTGGTGGCCAAAGCTGTGGAGGGCTGTGTGTCTGCCTCGCAAGCAG
CTACAGAAGATGGACAGCTGCTTCGAGGGGTAGGAGCAGCAGCCACGGCTGTCACCCAGGCCCTCAATGA
GCTGCTGCAGCACGTGAAGGCCCACGCCACCGGAGCTGGGCCTGCCGGTCGGTATGACCAAGCCACTGAT
ACCATCCTCACCGTCACTGAAAACATCTTCAGCTCCATGGGTGATGCTGGGGAGATGGTGCGCCAGGCCC
GCATCCTGGCCCAAGCCACCTCAGACCTGGTCAATGCTATCAAGGCCGATGCTGAGGGGGAGAGTGATCT
GGAGAACTCTAGAAAGCTCCTGAGTGCTGCCAAGATCCTCGCTGATGCCACCGCCAAGATGGTGGAGGCG
GCCAAGGGAGCAGCCGCCCACCCTGACAGTGAGGAACAGCAGCAGCGACTGCGTGAAGCAGCTGAGGGGC
TTCGCATGGCCACCAATGCAGCTGCGCAGAACGCCATCAAGAAGAAGTTGGTGCAGCGCCTGGAGCATGC
AGCCAAGCAAGCTGCAGCCTCTGCAACACAGACCATTGCTGCAGCCCAACATGCAGCCTCTGCCCCCAAG
GCCTCTGCGGGCCCCCAGCCCCTACTGGTGCAGAGCTGTAAGGCCGTGGCAGAGCAGATTCCGTTGCTGG
TGCAGGGTGTCCGAGGAAGTCAAGCTCAGCCTGACAGCCCTAGTGCTCAGCTCGCCCTCATTGCTGCCAG
CCAGAGCTTCCTGCAGCCAGGTGGGAAGATGGTGGCAGCGGCAAAAGCCTCAGTGCCAACAATTCAGGAC
CAGGCTTCAGCGATGCAGCTGAGTCAGTGCGCAAAGAACCTAGGCACTGCCCTGGCCGAGCTGCGCACTG
CTGCTCAGAAGGCTCAGGAGGCATGTGGACCTTTGGAGATGGATTCTGCACTGAGTGTTGTACAAAATCT
AGAGAAAGACCTACAGGAAATAAAAGCAGCAGCTCGAGATGGCAAGCTTAAGCCCTTACCTGGGGAAACA
ATGGAGAAGTGTACCCAAGATCTTGGCAACAGCACCAAAGCGGTGAGCTCTGCCATCGCCAAGCTGCTGG
GGGAGATTGCCCAGGGCAATGAGAACTATGCAGGTATTGCAGCTCGGGATGTAGCTGGTGGACTAAGGTC
ACTAGCCCAGGCTGCGCGGGGTGTGGCTGCGCTGACATCAGATCCTGCAGTGCAGGCCATTGTGCTTGAC
ACAGCCAGCGACGTTCTGGACAAGGCCAGCAGCCTCATTGAAGAGGCAAAAAAAGCATCTGGACACCCAG
GGGACCCAGAAAGCCAGCAAAGGCTTGCTCAGGTAGCTAAAGCAGTGACCCAAGCCCTGAACCGCTGTGT
CAGCTGCCTGCCTGGCCAAAGAGACGTGGATAATGCCCTACGAGCCGTTGGAGATGCCAGCAAGCGACTC
CTGAGTGACTTGCTTCCTCCAAGCACGGGGACATTTCAAGAAGCACAGAGCCGATTGAATGAAGCTGCAG
CTGGGTTAAATCAGGCCGCCACAGAACTGGTGCAAGCCTCCCGAGGAACTCCTCAGGACCTGGCTCGGGC
CTCCGGCCGATTTGGACAGGACTTCAGCACCTTCCTGGAAGCTGGTGTGGAGATGGCCGGACAGGCCCCG
AGCCAGGAGGACCGAGCCCAGGTGGTGTCCAACCTGAAGGGCATATCCATGTCTTCAAGCAAACTTCTCC
TTGCCGCTAAGGCCTTGTCCACAGACCCTGCTTCTCCCAACCTCAAGAGTCAGCTGGCTGCGGCTGCCCG
GGCAGTGACGGACAGCATCAACCAGCTCATCACCATGTGCACCCAGCAGGCACCTGGCCAGAAGGAGTGT
GACAATGCACTTCGGCAGCTAGAGACAGTCCGAGAACTCCTGGAGAATCCAGTCCAGCCCATCAACGACA
TGTCCTACTTCGGTTGCTTGGACAGTGTCATGGAGAACTCCAAGGTCCTAGGTGAGGCCATGACTGGCAT
CTCCCAAAATGCCAAGAATGGAAATCTGCCGGAGTTTGGAGATGCCATTGCCACAGCCTCCAAGGCTCTC
TGTGGCTTCACGGAGGCAGCCGCACAGGCAGCATATCTAGTTGGTGTCTCTGACCCCAACAGCCAAGCTG
GACAGCAAGGACTGGTGGAACCCACACAGTTTGCCCGTGCAAACCAGGCAATTCAGATGGCCTGTCAGAG
TCTGGGGGAGCCTGGCTGTACCCAGGCCCAGGTGTTATCTGCAGCCACTATTGTAGCCAAACACACATCT
GCATTGTGTAACAGCTGTCGCCTGGCTTCCGCTAGGACTGCCAATCCCACTGCCAAGCGCCAGTTTGTAC
AGTCAGCCAAGGAGGTGGCCAACAGTACAGCCAATCTTGTCAAGACCATCAAGGCACTAGATGGGGACTT
CACAGAAGAGAACCGTGCCCAGTGCCGAGCAGCCACAGCCCCTCTGCTGGAAGCTGTGGATAACCTGAGT
GCCTTTGCCTCCAACCCTGAGTTCTCCAGCGTCCCTGCCCAGATCAGCCCTGAGGGCAGAGCAGCCATGG
AGCCCATTGTAATCTCTGCTAAGACAATGTTGGAGAGTGCTGGAGGGCTCATCCAGACAGCTCGGGCGTT
AGCAGTCAATCCCCGAGACCCCCCACGTTGGTCTGTGCTAGCTGGCCACTCTCGGACTGTCTCAGATTCC
ATCAAGAAACTTATTACAAGCATGAGGGACAAAGCCCCAGGGCAGCTGGAGTGTGAGACAGCCATTGCGG
CTCTGAACAGCTGCTTGCGGGACCTAGATCAGGCTTCGCTTGCCGCTGTCAGCCAGCAGCTTGCTCCCCG
TGAAGGAATCTCTCAAGAGGCTTTGCACACCCAGATGCTCACTGCAGTGCAAGAAATTTCTCATCTCATT
GAGCCGCTGGCCAGCGCTGCTCGGGCTGAAGCCTCCCAGCTGGGACACAAGGTGTCCCAAATGGCCCAGT
ACTTTGAACCACTCACCCTGGCTGCAGTGGGTGCTGCGTCTAAGACCCTGAGCCACCCGCAGCAGATGGC
ACTTCTGGACCAGACTAAAACGTTGGCAGAGTCTGCCTTGCAGTTGCTATATACTGCCAAGGAGGCTGGT
GGTAACCCCAAGCAAGCAGCACACACCCAGGAAGCCCTGGAGGAGGCTGTGCAGATGATGACAGAGGCCG
TAGAAGACCTGACGACGACCCTCAACGAAGCAGCCAGTGCTGCAGGAGTCGTTGGCGGCATGGTGGACTC
TATCACTCAGGCCATCAACCAGCTAGATGAAGGACCTATGGGTGACCCAGAAGGCTCATTCGTAGATTAC
CAGACAACCATGGTGAGGACAGCCAAGGCCATTGCTGTCACTGTTCAGGAGATGGTAACCAAGTCAAACA
CCAGCCCTGAAGAGCTAGGCCCTCTTGCCAACCAGCTGACCAGTGACTATGGCCGACTGGCCTCACAAGC
CAAGCCTGCAGCTGTGGCTGCTGAAAATGAAGAGATAGGCGCTCACATCAAACACCGAGTACAGGAGCTG
GGCCATGGCTGCTCTGCTCTGGTCACCAAGGCAGGTGCCTTGCAGTGTAGCCCCAGTGATGTCTACACCA
AGAAGGAGCTCATAGAGTGTGCCCGCAGAGTGTCAGAGAAGGTCTCCCATGTTCTGGCTGCACTCCAGGC
TGGGAATCGTGGTACCCAGGCCTGCATTACAGCAGCCAGTGCTGTGTCTGGTATCATTGCTGACCTCGAC
ACCACCATCATGTTCGCTACTGCTGGCACACTTAACCGTGAGGGTGCTGAAACTTTTGCTGACCACCGGG
AGGGTATCTTAAAGACAGCAAAGGTTCTTGTGGAGGACACCAAGGTCCTAGTGCAGAATGCAGCTGGGAG
CCAGGAGAAGTTGGCACAAGCCGCCCAGTCCTCCGTGGCCACCATTACCCGCCTCGCTGATGTGGTCAAG
CTCGGTGCAGCCAGCCTAGGAGCCGAAGACCCTGAAACTCAGGTGGTGCTGATCAATGCAGTAAAGGACG
TAGCCAAGGCCCTGGGTGACCTCATCAGCGCTACGAAGGCTGCAGCGGGCAAAGTTGGGGATGACCCTGC
AGTGTGGCAGCTCAAGAACTCTGCCAAGGTGATGGTGACCAATGTGACATCATTGCTCAAGACAGTGAAG
GCTGTGGAAGATGAGGCCACCAAAGGCACACGGGCCCTAGAGGCAACCACAGAGCACATACGTCAGGAAC
TGGCGGTCTTCTGTTCCCCAGAGCCACCTGCCAAGACCTCTACCCCTGAAGACTTCATCCGAATGACCAA
GGGTATTACTATGGCAACAGCCAAAGCCGTTGCTGCTGGCAATTCCTGTCGACAGGAAGATGTCATTGCC
ACAGCCAATCTGAGCCGACGGGCTATTGCGGACATGCTTCGGGCTTGCAAGGAAGCAGCTTTCCACCCAG
AAGTGGCGCCTGATGTACGGCTCCGAGCCCTGCACTATGGCCGGGAGTGTGCCAATGGTTACCTGGAACT
GCTGGACCACGTGCTGCTGACCCTTCAGAAGCCAAACCCAGACCTGAAGCAGCAGCTAACTGGACACTCA
AAGCGGGTTGCTGGCTCTGTGACTGAGCTCATCCAGGCTGCTGAAGCCATGAAAGGAACAGAGTGGGTGG
ACCCAGAGGACCCTACTGTCATTGCTGAGAATGAGCTCTTGGGAGCCGCAGCCGCCATCGAGGCTGCAGC
CAAGAAGCTGGAGCAGCTGAAGCCCAGGGCCAAACCCAAGGAGGCGGATGAGTCCTTGAACTTTGAGGAA
CAAATCCTAGAAGCTGCCAAGTCCATCGCTGCAGCCACCAGTGCACTGGTAAAGGCTGCGTCAGCAGCCC
AGAGGGAGCTGGTGGCTCAAGGAAAGGTGGGCGCCATTCCAGCCAATGCACTGGATGATGGGCAGTGGTC
GCAGGGCCTCATTTCCGCTGCCCGTATGGTGGCTGCGGCCACCAACAATCTGTGTGAAGCAGCTAACGCA
GCTGTCCAGGGCCATGCTAGCCAGGAGAAACTCATTTCCTCAGCCAAGCAAGTAGCTGCCTCCACAGCTC
AGCTCCTGGTAGCTTGCAAGGTCAAAGCAGATCAGGACTCTGAGGCAATGAAACGGCTCCAGGCTGCTGG
CAATGCAGTGAAGAGGGCCTCAGATAACCTGGTAAAGGCGGCCCAGAAAGCTGCAGCCTTCGAAGACCAG
GAGAATGAGACGGTGGTGGTGAAGGAGAAAATGGTTGGGGGCATTGCCCAGATTATCGCAGCACAGGAAG
AGATGCTTCGGAAGGAACGAGAGCTGGAAGAGGCTCGGAAAAAGCTCGCCCAGATCCGGCAGCAGCAGTA
CAAGTTCTTGCCTTCAGAGCTTCGAGACGAGCACATCGATGGGTCTACATCTGGATCTGGGAAGCCGGGT
TCTGGTGAGGGTTCTATGGTGAGCAAGGGCGAGGAGCTGTTCACCGGGGTGGTGCCCATCCTGGTCGAGC
TGGACGGCGACGTAAACGGCCACAAGTTCAGCGTGTCCGGCGAGGGCGAGGGCGATGCCACCTACGGCAA
GCTGACCCTGAAGTTCATCTGCACCACCGGCAAGCTGCCCGTGCCCTGGCCCACCCTCGTGACCACCCTG
ACCTACGGCGTGCAGTGCTTCAGCCGCTACCCCGACCACATGAAGCAGCACGACTTCTTCAAGTCCGCCA
TGCCCGAAGGCTACGTCCAGGAGCGCACCATCTTCTTCAAGGACGACGGCAACTACAAGACCCGCGCCGA
GGTGAAGTTCGAGGGCGACACCCTGGTGAACCGCATCGAGCTGAAGGGCATCGACTTCAAGGAGGACGGC
AACATCCTGGGGCACAAGCTGGAGTACAACTACAACAGCCACAACGTCTATATCATGGCCGACAAGCAGA
AGAACGGCATCAAGGTGAACTTCAAGATCCGCCACAACATCGAGGACGGCAGCGTGCAGCTCGCCGACCA
CTACCAGCAGAACACCCCCATCGGCGACGGCCCCGTGCTGCTGCCCGACAACCACTACCTGAGCACCCAG
TCCGCCCTGAGCAAAGACCCCAACGAGAAGCGCGATCACATGGTCCTGCTGGAGTTCGTGACCGCCGCCG
GGGGGCCCGGTGGTGCAGGACCAGGTGGTGCAGGTCCAGGTGGTGCAGGACCAGGTGGTGCAGGACCTGG
TGGTGCAGGTCCAGGTGGTGCAGGTCCAGGTGGTGCAGGTCCAGGTGGTGCTCATATGGTGTCTAAGGGC
GAAGAGCTGATTAAGGAGAACATGCACATGAAGCTGTACATGGAGGGCACCGTGAACAACCACCACTTCA
AGTGCACATCCGAGGGCGAAGGCAAGCCCTACGAGGGCACCCAGACCATGAGAATCAAGGTGGTCGAGGG
CGGCCCTCTCCCCTTCGCCTTCGACATCCTGGCTACCAGCTTCATGTACGGCAGCAGAACCTTCATCAAC
CACACCCAGGGCATCCCCGACTTCTTTAAGCAGTCCTTCCCTGAGGGCTTCACATGGGAGAGAGTCACCA
CATACGAAGACGGGGGCGTGCTGACCGCTACCCAGGACACCAGCCTCCAGGACGGCTGCCTCATCTACAA
CGTCAAGATCAGAGGGGTGAACTTCCCATCCAACGGCCCTGTGATGCAGAAGAAAACACTCGGCTGGGAG
GCCAACACCGAGATGCTGTACCCCGCTGACGGCGGCCTGGAAGGCAGAAGCGACATGGCCCTGAAGCTCG
TGGGCGGGGGCCACCTGATCTGCAACTTCAAGACCACATACAGATCCAAGAAACCCGCTAAGAACCTCAA
GATGCCCGGCGTCTACTATGTGGACCACAGACTGGAAAGAATCAAGGAGGCCGACAAAGAGACCTACGTC
GAGCAGCACGAGGTGGCTGTGGCCAGATACTGCGACCTCCCTAGCAAACTGGGGCACAAACTTAATTAAA
TCGATAAAATAAAAGATTTTATTTAGTCTCCAGAAAAAGGGGGGAATGAAAGACCCCACCTGTAGGTTTG
GCAAGCTAGCTTAAGTAACGCCATTTTGCAAGGCATGGAAAAATACATAACTGAGAATAGAGAAGTTCAG
ATCAAGGTCAGGAACAGATGGAACAGCTGAATATGGGCCAAACAGGATATCTGTGGTAAGCAGTTCCTGC
CCCGGCTCAGGGCCAAGAACAGATGGAACAGCTGAATATGGGCCAAACAGGATATCTGTGGTAAGCAGTT
CCTGCCCCGGCTCAGGGCCAAGAACAGATGGTCCCCAGATGCGGTCCAGCCCTCAGCAGTTTCTAGAGAA
CCATCAGATGTTTCCAGGGTGCCCCAAGGACCTGAAATGACCCTGTGCCTTATTTGAACTAACCAATCAG
TTCGCTTCTCGCTTCTGTTCGCGCGCTTCTGCTCCCCGAGCTCAATAAAAGAGCCCACAACCCCTCACTC
GGGGCGCCAGTCCTCCGATTGACTGAGTCGCCCGGGTACCCGTGTATCCAATAAACCCTCTTGCAGTTGC
ATCCGACTTGTGGTCTCGCTGTTCCTTGGGAGGGTCTCCTCTGAGTGATTGACTACCCGTCAGCGGGGGT
CTTTCATTTGGGGGCTCGTCCGGGATCGGGAGACCCCTGCCCAGGGACCACCGACCCACCACCGGGAGGT
AAGCTGGCTGCCTCGCGCGTTTCGGTGATGACGGTGAAAACCTCTGACACATGCAGCTCCCGGAGACGGT
CACAGCTTGTCTGTAAGCGGATGCCGGGAGCAGACAAGCCCGTCAGGGCGCGTCAGCGGGTGTTGGCGGG
TGTCGGGGCGCAGCCATGACCCAGTCACGTAGCGATAGCGGAGTGTACTGATAACTTCGTATAATGTATG
CTATACGAAGTTATTAGGTCTGAAGAGGAGTTTACGTCCAGCCAAGCTAGGGCCGCGATCCGGAACCCTT
AATATAACTTCGTATAATGTATGCTATACGAAGTTATCAGTACTGGCTTAACTATGCGGCATCAGAGCAG
ATTGTACTGAGAGTGCACCATATGCGGTGTGAAATACCGCACAGATGCGTAAGGAGAAAATACCGCATCA
GGCGCTCTTCCGCTTCCTCGCTCACTGACTCGCTGCGCTCGGTCGTTCGGCTGCGGCGAGCGGTATCAGC
TCACTCAAAGGCGGTAATACGGTTATCCACAGAATCAGGGGATAACGCAGGAAAGAACATGTGAGCAAAA
GGCCAGCAAAAGGCCAGGAACCGTAAAAAGGCCGCGTTGCTGGCGTTTTTCCATAGGCTCCGCCCCCCTG
ACGAGCATCACAAAAATCGACGCTCAAGTCAGAGGTGGCGAAACCCGACAGGACTATAAAGATACCAGGC
GTTTCCCCCTGGAAGCTCCCTCGTGCGCTCTCCTGTTCCGACCCTGCCGCTTACCGGATACCTGTCCGCC
TTTCTCCCTTCGGGAAGCGTGGCGCTTTCTCATAGCTCACGCTGTAGGTATCTCAGTTCGGTGTAGGTCG
TTCGCTCCAAGCTGGGCTGTGTGCACGAACCCCCCGTTCAGCCCGACCGCTGCGCCTTATCCGGTAACTA
TCGTCTTGAGTCCAACCCGGTAAGACACGACTTATCGCCACTGGCAGCAGCCACTGGTAACAGGATTAGC
AGAGCGAGGTATGTAGGCGGTGCTACAGAGTTCTTGAAGTGGTGGCCTAACTACGGCTACACTAGAAGGA
CAGTATTTGGTATCTGCGCTCTGCTGAAGCCAGTTACCTTCGGAAAAAGAGTTGGTAGCTCTTGATCCGG
CAAACAAACCACCGCTGGTAGCGGTGGTTTTTTTGTTTGCAAGCAGCAGATTACGCGCAGAAAAAAAGGA
TCTCAAGAAGATCCTTTGATCTTTTCTACGGGGTCTGACGCTCAGTGGAACGAAAACTCACGTTAAGGGA
TTTTGGTCATGAGATTATCAAAAAGGATCTTCACCTAGATCCTTTTAAATTAAAAATGAAGTTTTAAATC
AATCTAAAGTATATATGAGTAAACTTGGTCTGACAGTTACCAATGCTTAATCAGTGAGGCACCTATCTCA
GCGATCTGTCTATTTCGTTCATCCATAGTTGCCTGACTCCCCGTCGTGTAGATAACTACGATACGGGAGG
GCTTACCATCTGGCCCCAGTGCTGCAATGATACCGCGAGACCCACGCTCACCGGCTCCAGATTTATCAGC
AATAAACCAGCCAGCCGGAAGGGCCGAGCGCAGAAGTGGTCCTGCAACTTTATCCGCCTCCATCCAGTCT
ATTAATTGTTGCCGGGAAGCTAGAGTAAGTAGTTCGCCAGTTAATAGTTTGCGCAACGTTGTTGCCATTG
CTGCAGGCATCGTGGTGTCACGCTCGTCGTTTGGTATGGCTTCATTCAGCTCCGGTTCCCAACGATCAAG
GCGAGTTACATGATCCCCCATGTTGTGCAAAAAAGCGGTTAGCTCCTTCGGTCCTCCGATCGTTGTCAGA
AGTAAGTTGGCCGCAGTGTTATCACTCATGGTTATGGCAGCACTGCATAATTCTCTTACTGTCATGCCAT
CCGTAAGATGCTTTTCTGTGACTGGTGAGTACTCAACCAAGTCATTCTGAGAATAGTGTATGCGGCGACC
GAGTTGCTCTTGCCCGGCGTCAACACGGGATAATACCGCGCCACATAGCAGAACTTTAAAAGTGCTCATC
ATTGGAAAACGTTCTTCGGGGCGAAAACTCTCAAGGATCTTACCGCTGTTGAGATCCAGTTCGATGTAAC
CCACTCGTGCACCCAACTGATCTTCAGCATCTTTTACTTTCACCAGCGTTTCTGGGTGAGCAAAAACAGG
AAGGCAAAATGCCGCAAAAAAGGGAATAAGGGCGACACGGAAATGTTGAATACTCATACTCTTCCTTTTT
CAATATTATTGAAGCATTTATCAGGGTTATTGTCTCATGAGCGGATACATATTTGAATGTATTTAGAAAA
ATAAACAAATAGGGGTTCCGCGCACATTTCCCCGAAAAGTGCCACCTGACGTCTAAGAAACCATTATTAT
CATGACATTAACCTATAAAAATAGGCGTATCACGAGGCCCTTTCGTCTTCAAGAATTGCTAGCAATTGCT
AGCAATTGCTAGCAATTCATACCAGATCACCGAAAACTGTCCTCCAAATGTGTCCCCCTCACACTCCCAA
ATTCGCGGGCTTCTGCCTCTTAGACCACTCTACCCTATTCCCCACACTCACCGGAGCCAAAGCCGCGGCC
CTTCCGTTTCTTTGCT
Features (pLannotate 1.2.2; 24 found; start..end, strand, type, name):
      3..110     +  LTR            3' LTR (ΔU3) (fragment): self-inactivating 3' long terminal repeat (LTR) from Moloney murine leukemia virus
    127..184     +  LTR            LTR (fragment): long terminal repeat from Moloney murine leukemia virus
    198..261     +  LTR            LTR (fragment): long terminal repeat from Moloney murine leukemia virus
    414..589     +  LTR            5' LTR (truncated): truncated long terminal repeat from Moloney murine sarcoma virus
    711..985     +  misc_feature   MESV Ψ (fragment): packaging signal of murine embryonic stem cell virus
   1052..1468    +  CDS            gag (truncated): truncated Moloney murine leukemia virus (MMLV) gag gene lacking the start codon
   1475..1492    +  misc_feature   MCS (fragment): pBluescript multiple cloning site
   1566..2165    +  CDS            PuroR: puromycin N-acetyltransferase; pac from Streptomyces; confers resistance to puromycin
   2215..2280    +  CDS            dmpM (fragment): DMPM_STRAD - Protein inferred from homology: Swiss-Prot protein existence level 3. From Streptomyces alboniger.
   2340..2643    +  enhancer       CMV enhancer: human cytomegalovirus immediate early enhancer
   2644..2847    +  promoter       CMV promoter: human cytomegalovirus (CMV) immediate early promoter
   2870..2896    +  misc_feature   MCS (fragment): multiple cloning site
   2912..10534   +  CDS            Tln1: TLN1_MOUSE - Also known as Tln. Experimental evidence at protein level: Swiss-Prot protein existence level 1. Probably involved in connections of major cytoskeletal structures to the plasma membrane. High molecular weight cytoskeletal protein concentrated at regions of cell-substratum contact and, in lymphocytes, at cell-cell contacts. From Mus musculus (Mouse).
  10592..11272   +  CDS            (3-F)Tyr-EGFP: (3-F)Tyr-EGFP is a basic (constitutively fluorescent) green fluorescent protein published in 2004, derived from Aequorea victoria.
  11396..12107   +  CDS            TagRFP (fragment): monomeric derivative of red fluorescent protein from Entacmaea quadricolor (Merzlyak et al., 2007) mammalian codon-optimized
  12155..12748   +  LTR            LTR: long terminal repeat from Moloney murine leukemia virus
  12817..12857   +  CDS            rop (fragment): Rop protein, which maintains plasmids at low copy number; rop
  12959..12997   +  misc_feature   bom (fragment): basis of mobility region from pBR322
  13001..13034   -  protein_bind   loxP: Cre-mediated recombination occurs in the 8-bp core sequence (GCATACAT). Cre recombinase
  13094..13127   -  protein_bind   loxP: Cre-mediated recombination occurs in the 8-bp core sequence (GCATACAT). Cre recombinase
  13131..13232   +  misc_feature   bom (fragment): basis of mobility region from pBR322
  13418..14006   -  rep_origin     ori: high-copy-number ColE1/pMB1/pBR322/pUC origin of replication
  14177..15037   -  CDS            AmpR: β-lactamase; bla; confers resistance to ampicillin, carbenicillin, and related antibiotics
  15038..15142   -  promoter       AmpR promoter: bla
