[The description below was written by a language model from this plasmid's Addgene catalogue record and pLannotate feature annotations shown in this document.]
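Description:
Talin-CS is a retroviral mammalian expression plasmid built on the pLPCX backbone, carrying mouse talin 1 (Tln1) fused at its C terminus to a FRET-based tension sensor module. It is maintained in bacteria through a high-copy ColE1/pUC-type origin and an ampicillin resistance gene (β-lactamase with its own promoter). The viral portion is of the Moloney murine leukemia/sarcoma virus type: a 5' LTR, a packaging signal with an adjoining truncated gag segment that lacks its start codon, and a 3' LTR. Together these allow the region between the LTRs to be packaged into retroviral particles and integrated into target cells. A puromycin N-acetyltransferase gene sits downstream of the packaging region, where it would be expressed from the LTR-driven transcript, and allows selection of transduced mammalian cells. The annotation also picks up two loxP sites and rop/bom fragments in the bacterial backbone; the record does not explain their purpose.

The payload is driven by an internal CMV enhancer/promoter. The full-length Tln1 coding sequence is followed in frame by EGFP, the F40 linker and TagRFP. F40 is a 40-residue elastic repeat peptide derived from the spider silk protein flagelliform, and it acts as a molecular spring between the donor and acceptor fluorophores, so that FRET falls when the linker is stretched. Because the module is placed at the very C terminus of talin rather than within the protein, it should not be loaded by force transmitted through talin. The construct therefore serves as the control probe, giving a no-tension FRET reference for measurements of talin tension at focal adhesions. The depositor notes that the backbone XhoI site is disrupted and that the insert contains a ClaI site.
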