Addgene plasmid #83377: Talin-CS
Purpose: Control FRET probe for measuring tension on Talin molecule
Depositing lab: Martin Schwartz. Depositing organization: Yale University. Publication: Talin tension sensor reveals novel features of focal adhesion force transmission and mechanosensitivity. Kumar A, Ouyang M, Van den Dries K, McGhee EJ, Tanaka K, Anderson MD, Groisman A, Goult BT, Anderson KI, Schwartz MA. J Cell Biol. 2016 May 9;213(3):371-83. doi: 10.1083/jcb.201510012. PubMed 27161398.
Backbone
  Vector backbone: pLPCX
  Vector type: Mammalian Expression, Retroviral
  Selectable markers: Puromycin
Growth in bacteria
  Bacterial resistance: Ampicillin, 100 μg/mL
  Growth temperature: 37°C
  Growth strain: NEB Stable
  Copy number: High Copy
Gene/Insert
  Gene/Insert name: Talin1
  Species: M. musculus (mouse)
  Insert size (bp): 9198
  Mutation: Tension sensor module is inserted at C-terminal of talin 1
  GenBank ID: 21894
  Entrez Gene: Tln1 (a.k.a. Tln)
  Promoter: CMV
  Tag / fusion protein: EGFP-F40-tagRFP (tension sensor module) (C terminal on insert)
  Cloning method: Gibson Cloning
  Sequencing primers: 5′ CMV-F; 3′ LNCX-3
Terms and licenses: Academic/Nonprofit Terms; Industry Terms: Not Available to Industry
Depositor comments: XhoI RE site in the vector backbone is disrupted. Insert also contains ClaI site. F40 refers to the 40-aa peptide (GPGGA)8 derived from the elastic spider silk protein flagelliform
How to cite: Talin-CS was a gift from Martin Schwartz (Addgene plasmid # 83377 ; http://n2t.net/addgene:83377 ; RRID:Addgene_83377)
