>Addgene plasmid #83377 | Talin-CS | addgene partial sequence | sequence record 161466 | CMV-F 5'-CGCAAATGGGCGGTAGGCGTG-3'
TTGCGCTTTCGCTGAAGATTAGCATTGGGAATGTGGTGAAGACGATGCAATTTGAGCCATCTACCATGGT
GTACGACGCCTGCCGCATGATTCGTGAGCGGATCCCAGAGGCCCTGGCTGGCCCTCCCAACGACTTTGGG
CTCTTTCTGTCAGATGATGACCCCAAAAAAGGCATCTGGCTAGAGGCTGGGAAAGCTTTGGACTACTACA
TGCTCCGAAATGGGGACACCATGGAGTACAGAAAAAAGCAGAGACCCCTGAAGATCCGGATGTTAGACGG
AACGGTGAAGACTATCATGGTGGATGACTCCAAGACCGTCACAGACATGCTCATGACCATTTGTGCCCGA
ATTGGTATCACCAACCATGATGAGTATTCACTGGTTCGAGAGCTGATGGAAGAAAAGAAAGATGAGGGGA
CAGGGACCCTGAGAAAAGACAAGACCCTACTGCGAGATGAAAAGAAGATGGAGAAGCTAAAGCAGAAGTT
GCACACAGACGATGAGTTGAACTGGCTGGACCATGGGCGGACACTGAGGGAACAGG
