>Addgene plasmid #83377 | Talin-CS | addgene partial sequence | sequence record 163933 | mKate2-TurboRFP-R 5'-TGAAGTGGTGGTTGTTCACG-3'
GCATGTTCTCCTTAATCAGCTCTTCGCCCTTAGACACCATATGAGCACCACCTGGACCTGCACCACCTGG
ACCTGCACCACCTGGACCTGCACCACCAGGTCCTGCACCACCTGGTCCTGCACCACCTGGACCTGCACCA
CCTGGTCCTGCACCACCGGGCCCCCCGGCGGCGGTCACGAACTCCAGCAGGACCATGTGATCGCGCTTCT
CGTTGGGGTCTTTGCTCAGGGCGGACTGGGTGCTCAGGTAGTGGTTGTCGGGCAGCAGCACGGGGCCGTC
GCCGATGGGGGTGTTCTGCTGGTAGTGGTCGGCGAGCTGCACGCTGCCGTCCTCGATGTTGTGGCGGATC
TTGAAGTTCACCTTGATGCCGTTCTTCTGCTTGTCGGCCATGATATAGACGTTGTGGCTGTTGTAGTTGT
ACTCCAGCTTGTGCCCCAGGATGTTGCCGTCCTCCTTGAAGTCGATGCCCTTCAGCTCGATGCGGTTCAC
CAGGGTGTCGCCCTCGAACTTCACCTCGGCGCGGGTCTTGTAGTTGCCGTCGTCCTTGAAGAAGATGGTG
CGCTCCTGGACGTAGCCTTCGGGCATGGCGGACTTGAAGAAGTCGTGCTGCTTCATGTGGTCGGGGTAGC
GGCTGAAGCACTGCACGCCGTAGGTCAGGGTGGTCACGAGGGTGGGCCAGGGCACGGGCAGCTTGCCGGT
G
